>Addgene plasmid #113001 | pET28b Me31B-3Myc | addgene full sequence | sequence record 217769 | Addgene NGS Result
[124 nt withheld, positions 1-124]
C
[91 nt withheld, positions 126-216]
A
[49 nt withheld, positions 218-266]
CCTTTGACGTTGGAGTCCACGTTCTTT
[37 nt withheld, positions 294-330]
ACCCTATCTCGGTCTATTCTTTTGATTTATAAGGGATTTTGCCGATTTCGGCCTATTGGTTAAAAAATGA
GCTGATTTAACAAAAATTTAACGCGAATTTTAACAAAATATTAACGCTTACAATTTAGGTGGCACTTTTC
GGGGAAATGTGCGCGGAACCCCTATTTGTTTATTTTTCTAAATACATTCAAATATGTATCCGCTCATGAA
TTAATTCTTAGAAAAACTCATCGAGCATCAAATGAAACTGCAATTTATTCATATCAGGATTATCAATACC
ATATTTTTGAAAAAGCCGTTTCTGTAATGAAGGAGAAAACTCACCGAGGCAGTTCCATAGGATGGCAAGA
TCCTGGTATCGGTCTGCGATTCCGACTCGTCCAACATCAATACAACCTATTAATTTCCCCTCGTCAAAAA
TAAGGTTATCAAGTGAGAAATCACCATGAGTGACGACTGAATCCGGTGAGAATGGCAAAAGTTTATGCAT
TTCTTTCCAGACTTGTTCAACAGGCCAGCCATTACGCTCGTCATCAAAATCACTCGCATCAACCAAACCG
TTATTCATTCGTGATTGCGCCTGAGCGAGACGAAATACGCGATCGCTGTTAAAAGGACAATTACAAACAG
GAATCGAATGCAACCGGCGCAGGAACACTGCCAGCGCATCAACAATATTTTCACCTGAATCAGGATATTC
TTCTAATACCTGGAATGCTGTTTTCCCGGGGATCGCAGTGGTGAGTAACCATGCATCATCAGGAGTACGG
ATAAAATGCTTGATGGTCGGAAGAGGCATAAATTCCGTCAGCCAGTTTAGTCTGACCATCTCATCTGTAA
CATCATTGGCAACGCTACCTTTGCCATGTTTCAGAAACAACTCTGGCGCATCGGGCTTCCCATACAATCG
ATAGATTGTCGCACCTGATTGCCCGACATTATCGCGAGCCCATTTATACCCATATAAATCAGCATCCATG
TTGGAATTTAATCGCGGCCTAGAGCAAGACGTTTCCCGTTGAATATGGCTCATAACACCCCTTGTATTAC
TGTTTATGTAAGCAGACAGTTTTATTGTTCATGACCAAAATCCCTTAACGTGAGTTTTCGTTCCACTGAG
CGTCAGACCCCGTAGAAAAGATCAAAGGATCTTCTTGAGATCCTTTTTTTCTGCGCGTAATCTGCTGCTT
GCAAACAAAAAAACCACCGCTACCAGCGGTGGTTTGTTTGCCGGATCAAGAGCTACCAACTCTTTTTCCG
AAGGTAACTGGCTTCAGCAGAGCGCAGATACCAAATACTGTCCTTCTAGTGTAGCCGTAGTTAGGCCACC
ACTTCAAGAACTCTGTAGCACCGCCTACATACCTCGCTCTGCTAATCCTGTTACCAGTGGCTGCTGCCAG
TGGCGATAAGTCGTGTCTTACCGGGTTGGACTCAAGACGATAGTTACCGGATAAGGCGCAGCGGTCGGGC
TGAACGGGGGGTTCGTGCACACAGCCCAGCTTGGAGCGAACGACCTACACCGAACTGAGATACCTACAGC
GTGAGCTATGAGAAAGCGCCACGCTTCCCGAAGGGAGAAAGGCGGACAGGTATCCGGTAAGCGGCAGGGT
CGGAACAGGAGAGCGCACGAGGGAGCTTCCAGGGGGAAACGCCTGGTATCTTTATAGTCCTGTCGGGTTT
CGCCACCTCTGACTTGAGCGTCGATTTTTGTGATGCTCGTCAGGGGGGCGGAGCCTATGGAAAAACGCCA
GCAACGCGGCCTTTTTACGGTTCCTGGCCTTTTGCTGGCCTTTTGCTCACATGTTCTTTCCTGCGTTATC
CCCTGATTCTGTGGATAACCGTATTACCGCCTTTGAGTGAGCTGATACCGCTCGCCGCAGCCGAACGACC
GAGCGCAGCGAGTCAGTGAGCGAGGAAGCGGAAGAGCGCCTGATGCGGTATTTTCTCCTTACGCATCTGT
GCGGTATTTCACACCGCAATGGTGCACTCTCAGTACAATCTGCTCTGATGCCGCATAGTTAAGCCAGTAT
ACACTCCGCTATCGCTACGTGACTGGGTCATGGCTGCGCCCCGACACCCGCCAACACCCGCTGACGCGCC
CTGACGGGCTTGTCTGCTCCCGGCATCCGCTTACAGACAAGCTGTGACCGTCTCCGGGAGCTGCATGTGT
CAGAGGTTTTCACCGTCATCACCGAAACGCGCGAGGCAGCTGCGGTAAAGCTCATCAGCGTGGTCGTGAA
GCGATTCACAGATGTCTGCCTGTTCATCCGCGTCCAGCTCGTTGAGTTTCTCCAGAAGCGTTAATGTCTG
GCTTCTGATAAAGCGGGCCATGTTAAGGGCGGTTTTTTCCTGTTTGGTCACTGATGCCTCCGTGTAAGGG
GGATTTCTGTTCATGGGGGTAATGATACCGATGAAACGAGAGAGGATGCTCACGATACGGGTTACTGATG
ATGAACATGCCCGGTTACTGGAACGTTGTGAGGGTAAACAACTGGCGGTATGGATGCGGCGGGACCAGAG
AAAAATCACTCAGGGTCAATGCCAGCGCTTCGTTAATACAGATGTAGGTGTTCCACAGGGTAGCCAGCAG
CATCCTGCGATGCAGATCCGGAACATAATGGTGCAGGGCGCTGACTTCCGCGTTTCCAGACTTTACGAAA
CACGGAAACCGAAGACCATTCATGTTGTTGCTCAGGTCGCAGACGTTTTGCAGCAGCAGTCGCTTCACGT
TCGCTCGCGTATCGGTGATTCATTCTGCTAACCAGTAAGGCAACCCCGCCAGCCTAGCCGGGTCCTCAAC
GACAGGAGCACGATCATGCGCACCCGTGGGGCCGCCATGCCGGCGATAATGGCCTGCTTCTCGCCGAAAC
GTTTGGTGGCGGGACCAGTGACGAAGGCTTGAGCGAGGGCGTGCAAGATTCCGAATACCGCAAGCGACAG
GCCGATCATCGTCGCGCTCCAGCGAAAGCGGTCCTCGCCGAAAATGACCCAGAGCGCTGCCGGCACCTGT
CCTACGAGTTGCATGATAAAGAAGACAGTCATAAGTGCGGCGACGATAGTCATGCCCCGCGCCCACCGGA
AGGAGCTGACTGGGTTGAAGGCTCTCAAGGGCATCGGTCGAGATCCCGGTGCCTAATGAGTGAGCTAACT
TACATTAATTGCGTTGCGCTCACTGCCCGCTTTCCAGTCGGGAAACCTGTCGTGCCAGCTGCATTAATGA
ATCGGCCAACGCGCGGGGAGAGGCGGTTTGCGTATTGGGCGCCAGGGTGGTTTTTCTTTTCACCAGTGAG
ACGGGCAACAGCTGATTGCCCTTCACCGCCTGGCCCTGAGAGAGTTGCAGCAAGCGGTCCACGCTGGTTT
GCCCCAGCAGGCGAAAATCCTGTTTGATGGTGGTTAACGGCGGGATATAACATGAGCTGTCTTCGGTATC
GTCGTATCCCACTACCGAGATATCCGCACCAACGCGCAGCCCGGACTCGGTAATGGCGCGCATTGCGCCC
AGCGCCATCTGATCGTTGGCAACCAGCATCGCAGTGGGAACGATGCCCTCATTCAGCATTTGCATGGTTT
GTTGAAAACCGGACATGGCACTCCAGTCGCCTTCCCGTTCCGCTATCGGCTGAATTTGATTGCGAGTGAG
ATATTTATGCCAGCCAGCCAGACGCAGACGCGCCGAGACAGAACTTAATGGGCCCGCTAACAGCGCGATT
TGCTGGTGACCCAATGCGACCAGATGCTCCACGCCCAGTCGCGTACCGTCTTCATGGGAGAAAATAATAC
TGTTGATGGGTGTCTGGTCAGAGACATCAAGAAATAACGCCGGAACATTAGTGCAGGCAGCTTCCACAGC
AATGGCATCCTGGTCATCCAGCGGATAGTTAATGATCAGCCCACTGACGCGTTGCGCGAGAAGATTGTGC
ACCGCCGCTTTACAGGCTTCGACGCCGCTTCGTTCTACCATCGACACCACCACGCTGGCACCCAGTTGAT
CGGCGCGAGATTTAATCGCCGCGACAATTTGCGACGGCGCGTGCAGGGCCAGACTGGAGGTGGCAACGCC
AATCAGCAACGACTGTTTGCCCGCCAGTTGTTGTGCCACGCGGTTGGGAATGTAATTCAGCTCCGCCATC
GCCGCTTCCACTTTTTCCCGCGTTTTCGCAGAAACGTGGCTGGCCTGGTTCACCACGCGGGAAACGGTCT
GATAAGAGACACCGGCATACTCTGCGACATCGTATAACGTTACTGGTTTCACATTCACCACCCTGAATTG
ACTCTCTTCCGGGCGCTATCATGCCATACCGCGAAAGGTTTTGCGCCATTCGATGGTGTCCGGGATCTCG
ACGCTCTCCCTTATGCGACTCCTGCATTAGGAAGCAGCCCAGTAGTAGGTTGAGGCCGTTGAGCACCGCC
GCCGCAAGGAATGGTGCATGCAAGGAGATGGCGCCCAACAGTCCCCCGGCCACGGGGCCTGCCACCATAC
CCACGCCGAAACAAGCGCTCATGAGCCCGAAGTGGCGAGCCCGATCTTCCCCATCGGTGATGTCGGCGAT
ATAGGCGCCAGCAACCGCACCTGTGGCGCCGGTGATGCCGGCCACGATGCGTCCGGCGTAGAGGATCGAG
ATCTCGATCCCGCGAAATTAATACGACTCACTATAGGGGAATTGTGAGCGGATAACAATTCCCCTCTAGA
AATAATTTTGTTTAACTTTAAGAAGGAGATATACCATGGGCAGCAGCCATCATCATCATCATCACAGCAG
CGGCCTGGTGCCGCGCGGCAGCCATATGATGACTGAAAAGTTAAATTCTGGGCACACTAATTTAACAAGC
AAGGGGATTATAAATGATCTTCAAATTGCTGGAAACACAAGTGACGATATGGGCTGGAAATCAAAGCTGA
AGCTGCCGCCAAAGGACAACCGATTCAAAACAACTGATGTGACCGATACGCGAGGCAATGAATTCGAGGA
GTTTTGCCTTAAAAGAGAACTGCTTATGGGTATATTCGAGAAGGGATGGGAGCGCCCTTCGCCAATTCAG
GAAGCAGCTATTCCTATAGCATTAAGTGGAAAAGATGTGCTGGCTCGGGCCAAGAACGGCACAGGCAAGA
CAGGAGCCTACTGCATCCCAGTTTTAGAACAAATCGACCCAACCAAGGACTACATTCAGGCACTTGTGAT
GGTCCCCACCCGAGAGTTGGCGCTACAAACCTCACAGATATGTATTGAGCTGGCGAAACATCTTGATATC
CGGGTAATGGTCACAACGGGAGGTACCATTCTAAAGGATGACATTCTTCGTATTTATCAAAAAGTACAAT
TAATTATTGCCACTCCCGGACGAATATTAGATCTGATGGATAAGAAAGTTGCCGATATGTCGCATTGCAG
AATATTAGTTTTGGATGAGGCCGATAAGCTATTGTCGCTTGATTTTCAAGGCATGCTGGATCATGTTATA
CTAAAGTTACCAAAGGATCCACAGATCTTGCTATTTTCCGCAACATTTCCACTAACAGTCAAGAATTTCA
TGGAGAAGCATTTACGCGAGCCTTACGAGATCAACCTGATGGAGGAGCTAACACTGAAGGGTGTCACTCA
GTACTATGCATTCGTACAGGAGCGCCAGAAAGTACACTGCTTGAATACGCTCTTTTCGAAGCTGCAGATC
AATCAGTCTATCATATTCTGCAATTCCACGCAACGTGTCGAGCTATTGGCCAAAAAGATCACAGAGCTTG
GATATTGCTGTTACTATATACACGCTAAGATGGCCCAGGCACACAGAAATCGAGTATTCCACGATTTCCG
CCAAGGACTCTGTCGCAATCTGGTGTGCTCCGACCTGTTCACCCGTGGTATCGACGTGCAGGCCGTGAAT
GTAGTAATCAATTTCGATTTCCCACGAATGGCAGAGACATACTTGCATCGAATTGGTCGCTCAGGACGTT
TCGGTCATTTGGGTATTGCTATTAATCTGATAACCTACGAGGATCGGTTTGATCTGCATCGGATTGAAAA
AGAACTTGGAACCGAAATAAAGCCTATTCCGAAGGTCATAGACCCCGCCCTTTATGTCGCAAACGTTGGC
GCATCCGTTGGCGATACTTGCAACAACAGTGATCTGAATAATTCTGCGAACGAGGAGGGCAACGTTAGCA
AAGTCGACTCCGGTTCTGCTGCTAGTGGTGAACAAAAGTTGATTTCTGAAGAAGATTTGAACGGTGAACA
AAAGCTAATCTCCGAGGAAGACTTGAACGGTGAACAAAAATTAATCTCAGAAGAAGACTTGAACGGATCC
ACTAGCTAACTCGAGTGGTCTCACCCGCAGTTCGAAAAAGGTGGTGGTTCTGGTGGTGGTTCTGGTGGTT
CTGCTTGGTCTCACCCGCAGTTCGAAAAATAGTCGAGCACCACCACCACCACCACTGAGATCCGGCTGCT
AACAAAGCCCGAAAGGAAGCTGAGTTGGCTGCTGCCACCGCTGAGCAATAACTAGCATAACCCCTTGGGG
CCTCTAAACGGGTCTTGAGGGGTTTTTTGCTGAAAGGAGGAACTATATCCGGATTGGCGAATGGG
Features (pLannotate 1.2.2; 24 found; start..end, strand, type, name):
      1..429     +  rep_origin     f1 ori (sequence partly withheld): f1 bacteriophage origin of replication; arrow indicates direction of (+) strand synthesis
    482..539     +  promoter       AmpR promoter (fragment): bla
    548..1363    -  CDS            KanR: aminoglycoside phosphotransferase; aph(3')-Ia; confers resistance to kanamycin in bacteria or G418 (Geneticin®) in eukaryotes
   1485..2073    +  rep_origin     ori: high-copy-number ColE1/pMB1/pBR322/pUC origin of replication
   2259..2398    -  misc_feature   bom: basis of mobility region from pBR322
   2500..2691    -  CDS            rop: Rop protein, which maintains plasmids at low copy number; rop
   2708..3088    +  CDS            YPB1_ECOLX: Protein predicted: Swiss-Prot protein existence level 4. From Escherichia coli.
   3160..3451    -  CDS            TcR (fragment): tetracycline efflux protein; tet; confers resistance to tetracycline
   3466..3487    -  protein_bind   CAP binding site: CAP binding activates transcription in the presence of cAMP. E. coli catabolite activator protein
   3500..4582    -  CDS            lacI: lac repressor; lacI; The lac repressor binds to the lac operator to inhibit transcription in E. coli. This inhibition can be relieved by adding lactose or isopropyl-β-D-thiogalactopyranoside (IPTG).
   4583..4660    -  promoter       lacI promoter: lacI
   4668..4947    -  CDS            TcR (fragment): tetracycline efflux protein; tet; confers resistance to tetracycline
   4969..4987    +  promoter       T7 promoter: promoter for bacteriophage T7 RNA polymerase
   4988..5012    +  protein_bind   lac operator: The lac repressor binds to the lac operator to inhibit transcription in E. coli. This inhibition can be relieved by adding lactose or isopropyl-β-D-thiogalactopyranoside (IPTG). lac repressor encoded by lacI
   5027..5049    +  RBS            RBS: efficient ribosome binding site from bacteriophage T7 gene 10 (Olins and Rangwala, 1989)
   5068..5084    +  CDS            capTEV™ (fragment): composite tag for in vivo biotinylation, TEV protease cleavage, and 6xHis tagging
   5095..5112    +  CDS            thrombin site: thrombin recognition and cleavage site
   5116..6492    +  CDS            me31B: DDX6_DROME - Experimental evidence at protein level: Swiss-Prot protein existence level 1. ATP-dependent RNA helicase which is a core component of a variety of ribonucleoprotein complexes (RNPs) that play critical roles in translational repression and mRNA decapping during embryogenesis, oogenesis, neurogenesis and neurotransmission (PubMed:11546740, PubMed:16256742, PubMed:17178403, PubMed:18590813, PubMed:21267420, PubMed:21447556, PubMed:28875934, PubMed:28388438, PubMed:17982591, PubMed:31114929). Recruits core components and translational repressors to some RNP complexes, and mediates RNP
   6517..6627    +  CDS            13xMyc (fragment): 13 tandem Myc epitope tags
   6652..6668    +  CDS            Strep-Tag II (fragment): peptide that binds Strep-Tactin®, an engineered form of streptavidin
   6712..6728    +  CDS            Strep-Tag II (fragment): peptide that binds Strep-Tactin®, an engineered form of streptavidin
   6738..6755    +  CDS            9xHis (fragment): 9xHis affinity tag
   6765..6814    +  CDS            SET1 (fragment): solubility-enhancement tag derived from T7 phage gene 10B
   6822..6869    +  terminator     T7 terminator: transcription terminator for bacteriophage T7 RNA polymerase
