[The description below was written by a language model from this plasmid's Addgene catalogue record and pLannotate feature annotations shown in this document.]
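Description:
pET28b Me31B-3Myc is a bacterial expression plasmid of about 6.9 kb, built on the pET28b backbone for producing and purifying full-length Drosophila melanogaster Me31B carrying C-terminal Myc epitopes. It is selected with kanamycin through the aph(3')-Ia KanR gene and replicates from a ColE1/pMB1-type origin. The backbone also retains the bom and rop elements from pBR322 and an f1 phage origin. The catalogue lists the plasmid as high copy, although rop is normally associated with reduced copy number. Short annotated hits to TcR flanking the lacI region are fragments of backbone sequence rather than a functional tetracycline marker.

The expression cassette follows the usual pET layout. A T7 promoter is followed directly by a lac operator and the T7 gene 10 ribosome binding site, and the plasmid-borne lacI gene supplies repressor. Transcription therefore depends on a host that provides T7 RNA polymerase and is induced with IPTG. Upstream of the insert, the table shows a short fragment matching a His-containing tag and a thrombin cleavage site, consistent with the N-terminal His-tag and thrombin leader of pET28. The me31B coding sequence encodes a DDX6-family ATP-dependent RNA helicase involved in translational repression and mRNA decapping. It is followed by a Myc repeat segment whose length fits the three copies named in the plasmid title. Further downstream lie a His-tag fragment and brief partial matches to Strep-Tag II and SET1, then the T7 terminator. The record does not show whether these downstream elements are in frame with the fusion protein. The cloning sites are also not recorded. The resulting recombinant protein suits affinity purification and Myc-based detection in biochemical assays.
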