Addgene plasmid #113001: pET28b Me31B-3Myc
Purpose: For protein expression and purification of Myc-tagged full-length Drosophila me31B
Depositing lab: Terry Orr-Weaver. Depositing organization: Whitehead Institute for Biomedical Research. Publication: Identification of PNG kinase substrates uncovers interactions with the translational repressor TRAL in the oocyte-to-embryo transition. Hara M, Lourido S, Petrova B, Lou HJ, Von Stetina JR, Kashevsky H, Turk BE, Orr-Weaver TL. Elife. 2018 Feb 26;7. pii: 33150. doi: 10.7554/eLife.33150. PubMed 29480805.
Backbone
  Vector backbone: pET28b
  Vector type: Bacterial Expression
Growth in bacteria
  Bacterial resistance: Kanamycin, 50 μg/mL
  Growth temperature: 37°C
  Growth strain: DH5alpha
  Copy number: High Copy
Gene/Insert
  Gene/Insert name: full length me31B
  Species: D. melanogaster (fly)
  Entrez Gene: me31B (a.k.a. Dmel_CG4916, CG4916, DDX6, Dhh1p/Me31b, DmRH3, Dmel\CG4916, ME31B, Mat31B, Me31B, Me31b, l(2)k06607, me31b)
  Tag / fusion protein: Myc (C terminal on insert)
  Cloning method: Restriction Enzyme; 5′ cloning site Unknown (unknown if destroyed); 3′ cloning site Unknown (unknown if destroyed)
Terms and licenses: Academic/Nonprofit Terms; Industry Terms: Not Available to Industry
How to cite: pET28b Me31B-3Myc was a gift from Terry Orr-Weaver (Addgene plasmid # 113001 ; http://n2t.net/addgene:113001 ; RRID:Addgene_113001)
